Addgene plasmid #248963: pDBB56
Purpose: Optogenetic expression of Shh driven by five GAL4/GAVPO binding sites in front of a synthetic YB-TATA minimal promoter in a PiggyBac integration plasmid.
Depositing lab: James Briscoe. Depositing organization: Francis Crick Institute. Publication: Investigating morphogen and patterning dynamics with optogenetic control of morphogen production. Benzinger D, Briscoe J. Dev Cell. 2025 Aug 19:S1534-5807(25)00495-2. doi: 10.1016/j.devcel.2025.07.019. PubMed 40848721.
Backbone
  Vector backbone: PBgg-Hygro
  Vector type: Mammalian Expression
  Selectable markers: Hygromycin
Growth in bacteria
  Bacterial resistance: Ampicillin, 100 μg/mL
  Growth temperature: 37°C
  Growth strain: NEB Stable
  Copy number: High Copy
Gene/Insert
  Gene/Insert name: Shh-IRES2-H2B-mScarletI
  Species: M. musculus (mouse)
  Promoter: UASybTATA
  Cloning method: Restriction Enzyme; 5′ cloning site BsmBI (destroyed during cloning); 3′ cloning site BsmBI (destroyed during cloning)
Terms and licenses: Academic/Nonprofit Terms; Industry Terms: Not Available to Industry
Depositor comments: Please visit https://doi.org/10.1101/2024.06.11.598403 for bioRxiv preprint.
How to cite: pDBB56 was a gift from James Briscoe (Addgene plasmid # 248963 ; http://n2t.net/addgene:248963 ; RRID:Addgene_248963)
