[The description below was written by a language model from this plasmid's Addgene catalogue record and pLannotate feature annotations shown in this document.]
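Description:
pDBB56 is a mammalian expression plasmid built on the PBgg-Hygro backbone, a PiggyBac transposon vector intended for stable genomic integration of its cargo when a PiggyBac transposase is supplied. In bacteria it is maintained as a high-copy plasmid through a ColE1/pUC-type origin with ampicillin resistance (AmpR under its own bla promoter). An f1 origin and remnants of lac/lacZα cloning-vector sequence are also present. The automated feature table does not annotate the PiggyBac terminal repeats themselves, so their positions are not documented here. Short lambda phage "B" hits flanking the bacterial backbone appear to be stuffer or incidental matches rather than functional parts.

The payload is a light-inducible bicistronic cassette. Five GAL4/GAVPO binding sites (UAS; the annotation detects only fragments of these) sit upstream of a synthetic YB-TATA minimal promoter, giving a promoter with low basal activity that is switched on when the light-responsive GAVPO transactivator, provided separately, binds in response to illumination. This drives mouse Sonic hedgehog (Shh), followed by an EMCV IRES2 and human histone H2B fused to the red fluorescent protein mScarlet-I, so that cells producing the morphogen are marked by a nuclear red signal from the same transcript. An SV40 polyadenylation signal lies downstream, annotated in the reverse orientation. A second, constitutive unit uses the human EF-1α core promoter with intron A to express hygromycin phosphotransferase, followed by a WPRE fragment and SV40 poly(A), allowing hygromycin selection of integrants. The construct is used for optogenetic control of Shh production to study morphogen signalling and tissue patterning dynamics.
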