Features (pLannotate 1.2.2; 26 found; start..end, strand, type, name):
    331..349     +  protein_bind   5X UAS (fragment): five tandem copies of the "ScaI site" 17-mer CGGAGTACTGTCCTCCG, an upstream activating sequence (UAS) that efficiently binds yeast Gal4 (Webster et al., 1988; Pfeiffer et al., 2010) GAL4
    417..434     +  protein_bind   5X UAS (fragment): five tandem copies of the "ScaI site" 17-mer CGGAGTACTGTCCTCCG, an upstream activating sequence (UAS) that efficiently binds yeast Gal4 (Webster et al., 1988; Pfeiffer et al., 2010) GAL4
    554..1864    +  CDS            Shh: SHH_MOUSE - Also known as Hhg1. Experimental evidence at protein level: Swiss-Prot protein existence level 1. [Sonic hedgehog protein N-product]: The dually lipidated sonic hedgehog protein N-product (ShhNp) is a morphogen which is essential for a variety of patterning events during development. Induces ventral cell fate in the neural tube and somites (PubMed:11430830, PubMed:24863049). Involved in the patterning of the anterior-posterior axis of the developing limb bud (PubMed:15315762). Essential for axon guidance (PubMed:12679031). Binds to the patched (PTCH1) receptor, which functions in a
   1868..1900    -  misc_feature   MCS (fragment): pBluescript multiple cloning site
   1902..2488    +  misc_feature   IRES2: internal ribosome entry site (IRES) of the encephalomyocarditis virus (EMCV)
   2495..2872    +  CDS            H2B: human histone H2B; HIST1H2BJ
   2891..3586    +  CDS            mScarlet: mScarlet is a basic (constitutively fluorescent) red fluorescent protein published in 2016, derived from synthetic construct. It has moderate acid sensitivity.
   3608..3625    -  promoter       T7 promoter (fragment): promoter for bacteriophage T7 RNA polymerase
   3630..3764    -  polyA_signal   SV40 poly(A) signal: SV40 polyadenylation signal
   3920..4131    +  promoter       EF-1α core promoter: core promoter for human elongation factor EF-1α
   4132..5070    +  intron         EF-1α intron A: intron upstream of the start codon of human EF-1α
   5089..6110    +  CDS            HygR (fragment): hygromycin B phosphotransferase confers resistance to hygromycin
   6127..6233    +  misc_feature   WPRE (fragment): woodchuck hepatitis virus posttranscriptional regulatory element
   6242..6363    +  polyA_signal   SV40 poly(A) signal: SV40 polyadenylation signal
   6381..6473    +  ncRNA          G-CSF SLDE: Accession: RF00183 - G-CSF factor stem-loop destabilising element (SLDE)
   7170..7637    +  CDS            B (fragment): PORTL_LAMBD - Experimental evidence at protein level: Swiss-Prot protein existence level 1. Forms the portal vertex of the capsid (PubMed:6228056, PubMed:6232391). This portal plays critical roles in head assembly, genome packaging, neck/tail attachment, and genome ejection (Probable). The portal protein multimerizes as a single ring-shaped homododecamer arranged around a central channel (PubMed:6232391). Binds to the terminase subunits to form the packaging machine (PubMed:7799432). From Escherichia phage lambda (Bacteriophage lambda).
   7673..7695    -  protein_bind   lac operator (fragment): The lac repressor binds to the lac operator to inhibit transcription in E. coli. This inhibition can be relieved by adding lactose or isopropyl-β-D-thiogalactopyranoside (IPTG). lac repressor encoded by lacI
   7699..7729    -  promoter       lac promoter: promoter for the E. coli lac operon
   7744..7765    -  protein_bind   CAP binding site: CAP binding activates transcription in the presence of cAMP. E. coli catabolite activator protein
   7778..7870    -  CDS            lacI (fragment): lac repressor; lacI; The lac repressor binds to the lac operator to inhibit transcription in E. coli. This inhibition can be relieved by adding lactose or isopropyl-β-D-thiogalactopyranoside (IPTG).
   8053..8641    -  rep_origin     ori: high-copy-number ColE1/pMB1/pBR322/pUC origin of replication
   8812..9672    -  CDS            AmpR: β-lactamase; bla; confers resistance to ampicillin, carbenicillin, and related antibiotics
   9673..9777    -  promoter       AmpR promoter: bla
   9830..10258   -  rep_origin     f1 ori (sequence partly withheld): f1 bacteriophage origin of replication; arrow indicates direction of (+) strand synthesis
  10263..10418   -  CDS            lacZα (fragment): LacZα fragment of β-galactosidase; lacZ fragment
  10420..10539   +  CDS            B (fragment): PORTL_LAMBD - Experimental evidence at protein level: Swiss-Prot protein existence level 1. Forms the portal vertex of the capsid (PubMed:6228056, PubMed:6232391). This portal plays critical roles in head assembly, genome packaging, neck/tail attachment, and genome ejection (Probable). The portal protein multimerizes as a single ring-shaped homododecamer arranged around a central channel (PubMed:6232391). Binds to the terminase subunits to form the packaging machine (PubMed:7799432). From Escherichia phage lambda (Bacteriophage lambda).
>Addgene plasmid #248963 | pDBB56 | addgene full sequence | sequence record 499031 | Addgene NGS Result
AAAAACAAAAACTCAAAATTTCTTCTATAAAGTAACAAAACTTTTATGAGGGACAGCCCCCCCCCAAAGC
CCCCAGGGATGTAATTACGTCCCTCCCCCGCTAGGGGGCAGCAGCGAGCCGCCCGGGGCTCCGCTCCGGT
CCGGCGCTCCCCCCGCATCCCCGAGCCGGCAGCGTGCGGGGACAGCCCGGGCACGGGGAAGGTGGCACGG
GATCGCTTTCCTCTGAACGCTTCTCGCTGCTCTTTGAGCCTGCAGACACCTGGGGGGATACGGGGAAAAG
GCCTCCACGGCCACTAGTAAACGCGGCCACTAGTAAACGGAGTTTCTAGACGGAGTACTGTCCTCCGAGC
GGAGTACTGTCCTCCGACTCGAGCGGAGTACTGTCCTCCGATCGGAGTACTGTCCTCCGCGAATTCCGGA
GTACTGTCCTCCGAAGACGCTAGCGGGCGATCCATATGCTCTAGAGGGTATATAATGGGGGCCACTAGTC
TACTACCAGAAAGCTTGGCATTCCGGTACTGGGTAAAGCCGAATTCCTAGCGCCGCCACCACCATGCTGC
TGCTGCTGGCCAGATGTTTTCTGGTGATCCTTGCTTCCTCGCTGCTGGTGTGCCCCGGGCTGGCCTGTGG
GCCCGGCAGGGGGTTTGGAAAGAGGCGGCACCCCAAAAAGCTGACCCCTTTAGCCTACAAGCAGTTTATT
CCCAACGTAGCCGAGAAGACCCTAGGGGCCAGCGGCAGATATGAAGGGAAGATCACAAGAAACTCCGAAC
GATTTAAGGAACTCACCCCCAATTACAACCCCGACATCATATTTAAGGATGAGGAAAACACGGGAGCAGA
CCGGCTGATGACTCAGAGGTGCAAAGACAAGTTAAATGCCTTGGCCATCTCTGTGATGAACCAGTGGCCT
GGAGTGAAGCTGCGAGTGACCGAGGGCTGGGATGAGGACGGCCATCATTCAGAGGAGTCTCTACACTATG
AGGGTCGAGCAGTGGACATCACCACGTCCGACCGGGACCGCAGCAAGTACGGCATGCTGGCTCGCCTGGC
TGTGGAAGCAGGTTTCGACTGGGTCTACTATGAATCCAAAGCTCACATCCACTGTTCTGTGAAAGCAGAG
AACTCCGTGGCGGCCAAATCCGGCGGCTGTTTCCCGGGATCCGCCACCGTGCACCTGGAGCAGGGCGGCA
CCAAGCTGGTGAAGGACTTACGTCCCGGAGACCGCGTGCTGGCGGCTGACGACCAGGGCCGGCTGCTGTA
CAGCGACTTCCTCACCTTCCTGGACCGCGACGAAGGCGCCAAGAAGGTCTTCTACGTGATCGAGACCCTG
GAGCCGCGCGAGCGCCTGCTGCTCACCGCCGCGCACCTGCTCTTCGTGGCGCCGCACAACGACTCGGGGC
CCACGCCCGGGCCAAGCGCGCTCTTTGCCAGCCGCGTGCGCCCCGGGCAGCGCGTGTACGTGGTGGCTGA
ACGCGGCGGGGACCGCCGGCTGCTGCCCGCCGCGGTGCACAGCGTGACGCTGCGAGAGGAGGAGGCGGGC
GCGTACGCGCCGCTCACGGCGCACGGCACCATTCTCATCAACCGGGTGCTCGCCTCGTGCTACGCTGTCA
TCGAGGAGCACAGCTGGGCACACCGGGCCTTCGCGCCTTTCCGCCTGGCGCACGCGCTGCTGGCCGCGCT
GGCACCCGCCCGCACGGACGGCGGGGGCGGGGGCAGCATCCCTGCAGCGCAATCTGCAACGGAAGCGAGG
GGCGCGGAGCCGACTGCGGGCATCCACTGGTACTCGCAGCTGCTCTACCACATTGGCACCTGGCTGTTGG
ACAGCGAGACCATGCATCCCTTGGGAATGGCGGTCAAGTCCAGCTGACTTGATATCGAATTCCTGCAGCC
CGGGGGATCCGCCCCTCTCCCTCCCCCCCCCCTAACGTTACTGGCCGAAGCCGCTTGGAATAAGGCCGGT
GTGCGTTTGTCTATATGTTATTTTCCACCATATTGCCGTCTTTTGGCAATGTGAGGGCCCGGAAACCTGG
CCCTGTCTTCTTGACGAGCATTCCTAGGGGTCTTTCCCCTCTCGCCAAAGGAATGCAAGGTCTGTTGAAT
GTCGTGAAGGAAGCAGTTCCTCTGGAAGCTTCTTGAAGACAAACAACGTCTGTAGCGACCCTTTGCAGGC
AGCGGAACCCCCCACCTGGCGACAGGTGCCTCTGCGGCCAAAAGCCACGTGTATAAGATACACCTGCAAA
GGCGGCACAACCCCAGTGCCACGTTGTGAGTTGGATAGTTGTGGAAAGAGTCAAATGGCTCTCCTCAAGC
GTATTCAACAAGGGGCTGAAGGATGCCCAGAAGGTACCCCATTGTATGGGATCTGATCTGGGGCCTCGGT
ACACATGCTTTACATGTGTTTAGTCGAGGTTAAAAAAACGTCTAGGCCCCCCGAACCACGGGGACGTGGT
TTTCCTTTGAAAAACACGATGATAATATGGCCACAACCATGGTTATGCCAGAGCCAGCGAAGTCTGCTCC
CGCCCCGAAAAAGGGCTCCAAGAAGGCGGTGACTAAGGCGCAGAAGAAAGGCGGCAAGAAGCGCAAGCGC
AGCCGCAAGGAGAGCTATTCCATCTATGTGTACAAGGTTCTGAAGCAGGTCCACCCTGACACCGGCATTT
CGTCCAAGGCCATGGGCATCATGAATTCGTTTGTGAACGACATTTTCGAGCGCATCGCAGGTGAGGCTTC
CCGCCTGGCGCATTACAACAAGCGCTCGACCATCACCTCCAGGGAGATCCAGACGGCCGTGCGCCTGCTG
CTGCCTGGGGAGTTGGCCAAGCACGCCGTGTCCGAGGGTACTAAGGCCATCACCAAGTACACCAGCGCTA
AGGATCCACCGGTCGCCACCATGGTATCAAAAGGCGAGGCGGTCATTAAAGAGTTCATGAGGTTTAAAGT
CCATATGGAAGGAAGCATGAATGGTCACGAGTTTGAGATAGAGGGAGAGGGTGAGGGAAGGCCGTACGAA
GGGACGCAAACTGCGAAGTTGAAGGTAACGAAAGGCGGCCCTCTGCCATTCTCTTGGGACATCCTTTCAC
CGCAATTTATGTACGGCTCTAGGGCCTTCACAAAACACCCCGCCGATATTCCGGATTACTATAAACAAAG
TTTTCCTGAGGGCTTCAAGTGGGAAAGAGTAATGAACTTCGAGGATGGGGGAGCTGTGACGGTTACTCAA
GACACTAGCCTGGAGGACGGTACTCTTATATACAAGGTAAAACTAAGAGGGACGAATTTTCCGCCAGACG
GCCCCGTGATGCAAAAAAAAACTATGGGGTGGGAAGCATCCACCGAGAGGCTGTACCCCGAAGACGGGGT
CCTGAAGGGTGATATTAAAATGGCATTAAGATTAAAAGATGGCGGGAGATACTTAGCTGACTTCAAGACT
ACATATAAAGCCAAAAAACCTGTACAGATGCCTGGAGCTTACAATGTGGATCGTAATCTGGATATTACAT
CCCACAACGAAGATTATACCGTGGTGGAGCAGTACGAGCGTTCAGAGGGGCGTCACTCCACCGGGGGTAT
GGATGAATTATACAAGTAAGATTTCGAGCCTCTAGAACTATAGTGAGTCGTATTACGTAGATCCAGACAT
GATAAGATACATTGATGAGTTTGGACAAACCACAACTAGAATGCAGTGAAAAAAATGCTTTATTTGTGAA
ATTTGTGATGCTATTGCTTTATTTGTAACCATTATAAGCTGCAATAAACAAGTTAACAACAACAATTGCA
TTCATTTTATGTTTCAGGTTCAGGGGGAGGTGTGGGAGGTTTTTTAATTCGCTGGGATCCGATTTAAATT
CGAATTCGGGCCCGCGGCCGCACTCAATTCTCTAGAAATATTCTCGAGGTTTCTCCGGTGCCCGTCAGTG
GGCAGAGCGCACATCGCCCACAGTCCCCGAGAAGTTGGGGGGAGGGGTCGGCAATTGAACCGGTGCCTAG
AGAAGGTGGCGCGGGGTAAACTGGGAAAGTGATGTCGTGTACTGGCTCCGCCTTTTTCCCGAGGGTGGGG
GAGAACCGTATATAAGTGCAGTAGTCGCCGTGAACGTTCTTTTTCGCAACGGGTTTGCCGCCAGAACACA
GGTAAGTGCCGTGTGTGGTTCCCGCGGGCCTGGCCTCTTTACGGGTTATGGCCCTTGCGTGCCTTGAATT
ACTTCCACCTGGCTGCAGTACGTGATTCTTGATCCCGAGCTTCGGGTTGGAAGTGGGTGGGAGAGTTCGA
GGCCTTGCGCTTAAGGAGCCCCTTCGCCTCGTGCTTGAGTTGAGGCCTGGCCTGGGCGCTGGGGCCGCCG
CGTGCGAATCTGGTGGCACCTTCGCGCCTGTCTCGCTGCTTTCGATAAGTCTCTAGCCATTTAAAATTTT
TGATGACCTGCTGCGACGCTTTTTTTCTGGCAAGATAGTCTTGTAAATGCGGGCCAAGATCTGCACACTG
GTATTTCGGTTTTTGGGGCCGCGGGCGGCGACGGGGCCCGTGCGTCCCAGCGCACATGTTCGGCGAGGCG
GGGCCTGCGAGCGCGGCCACCGAGAATCGGACGGGGGTAGTCTCAAGCTGGCCGGCCTGCTCTGGTGCCT
GGCCTCGCGCCGCCGTGTATCGCCCCGCCCTGGGCGGCAAGGCTGGCCCGGTCGGCACCAGTTGCGTGAG
CGGAAAGATGGCCGCTTCCCGGCCCTGCTGCAGGGAGCTCAAAATGGAGGACGCGGCGCTCGGGAGAGCG
GGCGGGTGAGTCACCCACACAAAGGAAAAGGGCCTTTCCGTCCTCAGCCGTCGCTTCATGTGACTCCACG
GAGTACCGGGCGCCGTCCAGGCACCTCGATTAGTTCTCGAGCTTTTGGAGTACGTCGTCTTTAGGTTGGG
GGGAGGGGTTTTATGCGATGGAGTTTCCCCACACTGAGTGGGTGGAGACTGAAGTTAGGCCAGCTTGGCA
CTTGATGTAATTCTCCTTGGAATTTGCCCTTTTTGAGTTTGGATCTTGGTTCATTCTCAAGCCTCAGACA
GTGGTTCAAAGTTTTTTTCTTCCATTTCAGGTGTCGTGAGGCGCCACCATGAAAAAGCCTGAACTCACCG
CTACCTCTGTCGAGAAGTTTCTGATCGAAAAGTTCGACAGCGTGTCCGACCTGATGCAGCTCTCCGAGGG
CGAAGAATCTCGGGCTTTCAGCTTCGATGTGGGAGGGCGTGGATATGTCCTGCGGGTGAATAGCTGCGCC
GATGGTTTCTACAAAGATCGCTATGTTTATCGGCACTTTGCATCCGCCGCTCTCCCTATTCCCGAAGTGC
TTGACATTGGGGAGTTCAGCGAGAGCCTGACCTATTGCATCTCCCGCCGTGCACAGGGTGTCACCTTGCA
AGACCTGCCTGAAACCGAACTGCCCGCTGTTCTCCAGCCCGTCGCCGAGGCCATGGATGCCATCGCTGCC
GCCGATCTTAGCCAGACCAGCGGGTTCGGCCCATTCGGACCTCAAGGAATCGGTCAATACACTACATGGC
GCGATTTCATCTGCGCTATTGCTGATCCCCATGTGTATCACTGGCAAACTGTGATGGACGACACCGTCAG
TGCCTCCGTCGCCCAGGCTCTCGATGAGCTGATGCTTTGGGCCGAGGACTGCCCCGAAGTCCGGCACCTC
GTGCACGCCGATTTCGGCTCCAACAATGTCCTGACCGACAATGGCCGCATAACAGCCGTCATTGACTGGA
GCGAGGCCATGTTCGGGGATTCCCAATACGAGGTCGCCAACATCTTCTTCTGGAGGCCCTGGTTGGCTTG
TATGGAGCAGCAGACCCGCTACTTCGAGCGGAGGCATCCCGAGCTTGCAGGATCTCCTCGGCTCCGGGCT
TATATGCTCCGCATTGGTCTTGACCAACTCTATCAGAGCTTGGTTGACGGCAATTTCGATGATGCAGCTT
GGGCTCAGGGTCGCTGCGACGCAATCGTCCGGTCCGGAGCCGGGACTGTCGGGCGTACACAAATCGCCCG
CAGAAGCGCTGCCGTCTGGACCGATGGCTGTGTGGAAGTGCTCGCCGATAGTGGAAACAGACGCCCCAGC
ACTCGTCCTAGGGCAAAGGATCTGCAGTAAGTCGACAATCAACCTCTGGATTACAAAATTTGTGAAAGAT
TGACTGGTATTCTTAACTATGTTGCTCCTTTTACGCTATGTGGATACGCTGCTTTAATGCCTTTGTATCA
TGCGTTAACTAAACTTGTTTATTGCAGCTTATAATGGTTACAAATAAAGCAATAGCATCACAAATTTCAC
AAATAAAGCATTTTTTTCACTGCATTCTAGTTGTGGTTTGTCCAAACTCATCAATGTATCTTATCATGTC
TGGAATTGACTCAAATGATGTCAATTAGTCTATCAGAAGCTCATCTGGTCTCCCTTCCGGGGGACAAGAC
ATCCCTGTTTAATATTTAAACAGCAGTGTTCCCAAACTGGGTTCTTATATCCCTTGCTCTGGTCAACCAG
GTTGCAGGGTTTCCTGTCCTCACAGGAACGAAGTCCCTAAAGAAACAGTGGCAGCCAGGTTTAGCCCCGG
AATTGACTGGATTCCTTTTTTAGGGCCCATTGGTATGGCTTTTTCCCCGTATCCCCCCAGGTGTCTGCAG
GCTCAAAGAGCAGCGAGAAGCGTTCAGAGGAAAGCGATCCCGTGCCACCTTCCCCGTGCCCGGGCTGTCC
CCGCACGCTGCCGGCTCGGGGATGCGGGGGGAGCGCCGGACCGGAGCGGAGCCCCGGGCGGCTCGCTGCT
GCCCCCTAGCGGGGGAGGGACGTAATTACATCCCTGGGGGCTTTGGGGGGGGGCTGTCCCTGATATCTAT
AACAAGAAAATATATATATAATAAGTTATCACGTAAGTAGAACATGAAATAACAATATAATTATCGTATG
AGTTAAATCTTAAAAGTCACGTAAAAGATAATCATGCGTCATTTTGACTCACGCGGTCGTTATAGTTCAA
AATCAGTGACACTTACCGCATTGACAAGCACGCCTCACGGGAGCTCCAAGCGGCGACTGAGATGTCCTAA
ATGCACAGCGACGGATTCGCGCTATTTAGAAAGAGAGAGCAATATTTCAAGAATGCATGCGTCAATTTTA
CGCAGACTATCTTTCTAGGGTTAATCTAGCTGCATCAGGATCATATCGTCGGGTCTTTTTTCCGGCTCAG
TCATCGCCCAAGCTGGCGCTATCTGGGCATCGGGGAGGAAGAAGCCCGTGCCTTTTCCCGCGAGGTTGAA
GCGGCATGGAAAGAGTTTGCCGAGGATGACTGCTGCTGCATTGACGTTGAGCGAAAACGCACGTTTACCA
TGATGATTCGGGAAGGTGTGGCCATGCACGCCTTTAACGGTGAACTGTTCGTTCAGGCCACCTGGGATAC
CAGTTCGTCGCGGCTTTTCCGGACACAGTTCCGGATGGTCAGCCCGAAGCGCATCAGCAACCCGAACAAT
ACCGGCGACAGCCGGAACTGCCGTGCCGGTGTGCAGATTAATGACAGCGGTGCGGCGCTGGGATATTACG
TCAGCGAGGACGGGTATCCTGGCTGGATGCCGCAGAAATGGACATGGATACCCCGTGAGTTACCCGGCGG
GCGCGCTTGGCGTAATCATGGTCATAGCTGTTTCCTGTGTGAAATTGTTATCCGCTCACAATTCCACACA
ACATACGAGCCGGAAGCATAAAGTGTAAAGCCTGGGGTGCCTAATGAGTGAGCTAACTCACATTAATTGC
GTTGCGCTCACTGCCCGCTTTCCAGTCGGGAAACCTGTCGTGCCAGCTGCATTAATGAATCGGCCAACGC
GCGGGGAGAGGCGGTTTGCGTATTGGGCGCTCTTCCGCTTCCTCGCTCACTGACTCGCTGCGCTCGGTCG
TTCGGCTGCGGCGAGCGGTATCAGCTCACTCAAAGGCGGTAATACGGTTATCCACAGAATCAGGGGATAA
CGCAGGAAAGAACATGTGAGCAAAAGGCCAGCAAAAGGCCAGGAACCGTAAAAAGGCCGCGTTGCTGGCG
TTTTTCCATAGGCTCCGCCCCCCTGACGAGCATCACAAAAATCGACGCTCAAGTCAGAGGTGGCGAAACC
CGACAGGACTATAAAGATACCAGGCGTTTCCCCCTGGAAGCTCCCTCGTGCGCTCTCCTGTTCCGACCCT
GCCGCTTACCGGATACCTGTCCGCCTTTCTCCCTTCGGGAAGCGTGGCGCTTTCTCATAGCTCACGCTGT
AGGTATCTCAGTTCGGTGTAGGTCGTTCGCTCCAAGCTGGGCTGTGTGCACGAACCCCCCGTTCAGCCCG
ACCGCTGCGCCTTATCCGGTAACTATCGTCTTGAGTCCAACCCGGTAAGACACGACTTATCGCCACTGGC
AGCAGCCACTGGTAACAGGATTAGCAGAGCGAGGTATGTAGGCGGTGCTACAGAGTTCTTGAAGTGGTGG
CCTAACTACGGCTACACTAGAAGAACAGTATTTGGTATCTGCGCTCTGCTGAAGCCAGTTACCTTCGGAA
AAAGAGTTGGTAGCTCTTGATCCGGCAAACAAACCACCGCTGGTAGCGGTGGTTTTTTTGTTTGCAAGCA
GCAGATTACGCGCAGAAAAAAAGGATCTCAAGAAGATCCTTTGATCTTTTCTACGGGGTCTGACGCTCAG
TGGAACGAAAACTCACGTTAAGGGATTTTGGTCATGAGATTATCAAAAAGGATCTTCACCTAGATCCTTT
TAAATTAAAAATGAAGTTTTAAATCAATCTAAAGTATATATGAGTAAACTTGGTCTGACAGTTACCAATG
CTTAATCAGTGAGGCACCTATCTCAGCGATCTGTCTATTTCGTTCATCCATAGTTGCCTGACTCCCCGTC
GTGTAGATAACTACGATACGGGAGGGCTTACCATCTGGCCCCAGTGCTGCAATGATACCGCGAGACCCAC
GCTCACCGGCTCCAGATTTATCAGCAATAAACCAGCCAGCCGGAAGGGCCGAGCGCAGAAGTGGTCCTGC
AACTTTATCCGCCTCCATCCAGTCTATTAATTGTTGCCGGGAAGCTAGAGTAAGTAGTTCGCCAGTTAAT
AGTTTGCGCAACGTTGTTGCCATTGCTACAGGCATCGTGGTGTCACGCTCGTCGTTTGGTATGGCTTCAT
TCAGCTCCGGTTCCCAACGATCAAGGCGAGTTACATGATCCCCCATGTTGTGCAAAAAAGCGGTTAGCTC
CTTCGGTCCTCCGATCGTTGTCAGAAGTAAGTTGGCCGCAGTGTTATCACTCATGGTTATGGCAGCACTG
CATAATTCTCTTACTGTCATGCCATCCGTAAGATGCTTTTCTGTGACTGGTGAGTACTCAACCAAGTCAT
TCTGAGAATAGTGTATGCGGCGACCGAGTTGCTCTTGCCCGGCGTCAATACGGGATAATACCGCGCCACA
TAGCAGAACTTTAAAAGTGCTCATCATTGGAAAACGTTCTTCGGGGCGAAAACTCTCAAGGATCTTACCG
CTGTTGAGATCCAGTTCGATGTAACCCACTCGTGCACCCAACTGATCTTCAGCATCTTTTACTTTCACCA
GCGTTTCTGGGTGAGCAAAAACAGGAAGGCAAAATGCCGCAAAAAAGGGAATAAGGGCGACACGGAAATG
TTGAATACTCATACTCTTCCTTTTTCAATATTATTGAAGCATTTATCAGGGTTATTGTCTCATGAGCGGA
TACATATTTGAATGTATTTAGAAAAATAAACAAATAGGGGTTCCGCGCACATTTCCCCGAAAAGTGCCAC
CTAAATTGTAAGCGTTAATATTTTGTTAAAATTCGCGTTAAATTTTTGTTAAATCAGCTCATTTTTTAAC
CAATAGGCCGAAATCGGCAAAATCCCTTATAAATCAAAAGAATAGACCGAGATAGGGT
[37 nt withheld, positions 9929-9965]
AAAGAACGTGGACTCCAACGTCAAAGG
[49 nt withheld, positions 9993-10041]
T
[91 nt withheld, positions 10043-10133]
G
[124 nt withheld, positions 10135-10258]
CCCATTCGCCATTCAGGCTGCGCAACTGTTGGGAAGGGCGATCGGTGCGGGCCTCTTCGCTATTACGCCA
GCTGGCGAAAGGGGGATGTGCTGCAAGGCGATTAAGTTGGGTAACGCCAGGGTTTTCCCAGTCACGACGT
TGTAAAACGACGGCCAGTGAGCGCGCCTCGTTCATTCACGTTTTTGAACCCGTGGAGGACGGGCAGACTC
GCGGTGCAAATGTGTTTTACAGCGTGATGGAGCAGATGAAGATGCTCGACACGCTGCAGAACACGCAGCT
AGATTAACCCTAGAAAGATAATCATATTGTGACGTACGTTAAAGATAATCATGTGTAAAATTGACGCATG
TGTTTTATCGGTCTGTATATCGAGGTTTATTTATTAATTTGAATAGATATTAAGTTTTATTATATTTACA
CTTACATACTAATAATAAATTCAACAAACAATTTATTTATGTTTATTTATTTATTAAA
